>Addgene plasmid #11944 | pGEX-2TK 14-3-3 sigma GST | addgene partial sequence | sequence record 18545 | 11944 with pGEX 5'
ATCGGATCTGGTTCCGCGTGGATCC
[693 nt withheld, positions 26-718]
