[The description below was written by a language model from this plasmid's Addgene catalogue record.]
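Description:
pGEX-2TK 14-3-3 sigma GST is a bacterial expression plasmid for producing human 14-3-3 sigma (SFN, also known as stratifin or YWHAS) as a fusion to glutathione S-transferase. The backbone is recorded, with a question mark, as the commercial pGEX-2TK vector of about 5 kb. It is a high-copy plasmid propagated in E. coli under ampicillin selection. No feature table accompanies the record, so the promoter and other regulatory parts are not explicitly listed. Vectors of the pGEX family generally drive the GST fusion from an IPTG-inducible tac promoter and carry lacI, and the 2TK version normally has a thrombin cleavage site and a protein kinase A recognition site between GST and the cloning sites, which allow tag removal and in vitro radiolabelling.

The SFN coding sequence was inserted by restriction cloning, with BamHI at the 5′ end and what is tentatively noted as EcoRI at the 3′ end, placing it in frame downstream of the backbone-encoded N-terminal GST. The depositor notes that the insert lacks its native stop codon. Translation instead reads through into vector sequence and terminates at the pGEX-2TK stop codons, so the expressed protein has a short non-native C-terminal extension. According to the record, this was corrected in related HA-tagged constructs.

The plasmid suits expression of the fusion protein in bacteria and its purification on glutathione resin. The associated publication concerns the structural basis of 14-3-3 phosphopeptide binding specificity, so likely uses include pull-down and phosphopeptide or phosphoprotein binding assays.
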