Addgene plasmid #11944: pGEX-2TK 14-3-3 sigma GST
Depositing lab: Michael Yaffe. Depositing organization: Massachusetts Institute of Technology. Publication: The structural basis for 14-3-3:phosphopeptide binding specificity. Yaffe MB, Rittinger K, Volinia S, Caron PR, Aitken A, Leffers H, Gamblin SJ, Smerdon SJ, Cantley LC. Cell. 1997 Dec 26. 91(7):961-71. 10.1016/S0092-8674(00)80487-0 PubMed 9428519.
Backbone
  Vector backbone: pGEX-2TK?
  Backbone manufacturer: Amersham
  Backbone size w/o insert (bp): 4969
  Vector type: Bacterial Expression
Growth in bacteria
  Bacterial resistance: Ampicillin, 100 μg/mL
  Growth temperature: 37°C
  Growth strain: DH5alpha
  Copy number: High Copy
Gene/Insert
  Gene/Insert name: 14-3-3 sigma (alt name: SFN)
  Species: H. sapiens (human)
  Entrez Gene: SFN (a.k.a. YWHAS)
  Tag / fusion protein: GST (N terminal on backbone)
  Cloning method: Restriction Enzyme; 5′ cloning site BamHI (unknown if destroyed); 3′ cloning site EcoRI? (unknown if destroyed)
  Sequencing primers: 5′ pGEX_5; 3′ pGEX_3
Terms and licenses: Academic/Nonprofit Terms; Industry Terms: Not Available to Industry
Depositor comments: Uses stop codons of pGEX-2TK rather than 14-3-3 and contains a small extra C-terminal extension. This has been corrected in the HA-tagged constructs.
How to cite: pGEX-2TK 14-3-3 sigma GST was a gift from Michael Yaffe (Addgene plasmid # 11944 ; http://n2t.net/addgene:11944 ; RRID:Addgene_11944)
